Addgene plasmid #14738: pBABE HAII
Purpose: (Empty Backbone)
Depositing lab: Adrienne Cox. Depositing organization: University of North Carolina at Chapel Hill. Publication: Mammalian expression vectors for Ras family proteins: generation and use of expression constructs to analyze Ras family function. Fiordalisi JJ, Johnson RL 2nd, Ulku AS, Der CJ, Cox AD. Methods Enzymol. 2001;332:3-36. doi: 10.1016/s0076-6879(01)32189-4. PubMed 11305105.
Backbone
  Vector backbone: pBABE puro
  Backbone size (bp): 5169
  Vector type: Mammalian Expression, Retroviral
  Selectable markers: Puromycin
Growth in bacteria
  Bacterial resistance: Ampicillin, 100 μg/mL
  Growth temperature: 37°C
  Growth strain: DH5alpha
  Copy number: High Copy
Gene/Insert
  Gene/Insert name: None
  Tag / fusion protein: HA (N terminal on backbone)
  Cloning method: Restriction Enzyme; 5′ cloning site See map (not destroyed); 3′ cloning site See map (not destroyed)
  Sequencing primers: 5′ pBABE 5'; 3′ pBABE 3'
Terms and licenses: Academic/Nonprofit Terms; Industry Terms: Not Available to Industry
Depositor comments: The BamHI to SalI region of pBABE puro was replaced with an adaptor containing the HA tag and BamHI, EcoRI, and SalI sites.
How to cite: pBABE HAII was a gift from Adrienne Cox (Addgene plasmid # 14738 ; http://n2t.net/addgene:14738 ; RRID:Addgene_14738)
