[The description below was written by a language model from this plasmid's Addgene catalogue record and pLannotate feature annotations shown in this document.]
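Description:
pBABE HAII is an empty retroviral mammalian expression backbone derived from pBABE puro, built so that a gene of interest can be cloned in frame behind an N-terminal HA epitope tag. According to the depositor, the BamHI-to-SalI region of pBABE puro was replaced with an adaptor carrying the HA tag followed by BamHI, EcoRI and SalI sites, which remain available for restriction cloning. The annotation picks up this tag as a short fragment matching a 3xHA reference, consistent with a single HA epitope rather than a triple repeat. No insert is present.

The retroviral portion is flanked by Moloney murine leukemia virus long terminal repeats. Downstream of the 5′ LTR lie a Ψ packaging signal and a truncated gag segment lacking its start codon, which together promote efficient encapsidation of the vector RNA in packaging cells without producing Gag protein. The 5′ LTR drives transcription of the HA-tagged insert, while an internal SV40 enhancer/early promoter drives puromycin N-acetyltransferase, allowing puromycin selection of transfected or transduced mammalian cells. A short extra LTR fragment and a lacI fragment annotated outside the 3′ LTR appear to be backbone remnants with no stated function. In bacteria, the plasmid is maintained through a high-copy ColE1/pUC-type origin and an ampicillin resistance gene with its own bla promoter.

The vector was described among a set of mammalian expression constructs for Ras family proteins. It is suited to generating stable cell populations that express HA-tagged proteins, which can then be detected or immunoprecipitated through the epitope.
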