Features (pLannotate 1.2.2; 12 found; start..end, strand, type, name):
      8..477     +  LTR            LTR: long terminal repeat from Moloney murine leukemia virus
    601..875     +  misc_feature   MESV Ψ (fragment): packaging signal of murine embryonic stem cell virus
    934..1350    +  CDS            gag (truncated): truncated Moloney murine leukemia virus (MMLV) gag gene lacking the start codon
   1376..1399    +  CDS            3xHA (fragment): three tandem HA epitope tags
   1450..1779    +  promoter       SV40 promoter: SV40 enhancer and early promoter
   1789..2388    +  CDS            PuroR: puromycin N-acetyltransferase; pac from Streptomyces; confers resistance to puromycin
   2487..3080    +  LTR            LTR: long terminal repeat from Moloney murine leukemia virus
   3089..3135    +  LTR            5' LTR (truncated) (fragment): truncated long terminal repeat from Moloney murine sarcoma virus
   3218..3266    -  CDS            lacI (fragment): lac repressor; lacI; The lac repressor binds to the lac operator to inhibit transcription in E. coli. This inhibition can be relieved by adding lactose or isopropyl-β-D-thiogalactopyranoside (IPTG).
   3452..4040    -  rep_origin     ori: high-copy-number ColE1/pMB1/pBR322/pUC origin of replication
   4218..5078    -  CDS            AmpR: β-lactamase; bla; confers resistance to ampicillin, carbenicillin, and related antibiotics
   5079..5183    -  promoter       AmpR promoter: bla
>Addgene plasmid #14738 | pBABE HAII | depositor full sequence | sequence record 8145 | Author sequence
CTGCAGCCTGAATATGGGCCAAACAGGATATCTGTGGTAAGCAGTTCCTGCCCCGGCTCAGGGCCAAGAA
CAGATGGAACAGCTGAATATGGGCCAAACAGGATATCTGTGGTAAGCAGTTCCTGCCCCGGCTCAGGGCC
AAGAACAGATGGTCCCCAGATGCGGTCCAGCCCTCAGCAGTTTCTAGAGAACCATCAGATGTTTCCAGGG
TGCCCCAAGGACCTGAAATGACCCTGTGCCTTATTTGAACTAACCAATCAGTTCGCTTCTCGCTTCTGTT
CGCGCGCTTCTGCTCCCCGAGCTCAATAAAAGAGCCCACAACCCCTCACTCGGGGCGCCAGTCCTCCGAT
TGACTGAGTCGCCCGGGTACCCGTGTATCCAATAAACCCTCTTGCAGTTGCATCCGACTTGTGGTCTCGC
TGTTCCTTGGGAGGGTCTCCTCTGAGTGATTGACTACCCGTCAGCGGGGGTCTTTCATTTGGGGGCTCGT
CCGGGATCGGGAGACCCCTGCCCAGGGACCACCGACCCACCACCGGGAGGTAAGCTGGCCAGCAACTTAT
CTGTGTCTGTCCGATTGTCTAGTGTCTATGACTGATTTTATGCGCCTGCGTCGGTACTAGTTAGCTAACT
AGCTCTGTATCTGGCGGACCCGTGGTGGAACTGACGAGTTCTGAACACCCGGCCGCAACCCTGGGAGACG
TCCCAGGGACTTTGGGGGCCGTTTTTGTGGCCCGACCTGAGGAAGGGAGTCGATGTGGAATCCGACCCCG
TCAGGATATGTGGTTCTGGTAGGAGACGAGAACCTAAAACAGTTCCCGCCTCCGTCTGAATTTTTGCTTT
CGGTTTGGAACCGAAGCCGCGCGTCTTGTCTGCTGCAGCATCGTTCTGTGTTGTCTCTGTCTGACTGTGT
TTCTGTATTTGTCTGAAAATTAGGGCCAGACTGTTACCACTCCCTTAAGTTTGACCTTAGATCACTGGAA
AGATGTCGAGCGGCTCGCTCACAACCAGTCGGTAGATGTCAAGAAGAGACGTTGGGTTACCTTCTGCTCT
GCAGAATGGCCAACCTTTAACGTCGGATGGCCGCGAGACGGCACCTTTAACCGAGACCTCATCACCCAGG
TTAAGATCAAGGTCTTTTCACCTGGCCCGCATGGACACCCAGACCAGGTCCCCTACATCGTGACCTGGGA
AGCCTTGGCTTTTGACCCCCCTCCCTGGGTCAAGCCCTTTGTACACCCTAAGCCTCCGCCTCCTCTTCTT
CCATCCGCGCCGTCTCTCCCCCTTGAACCTCCTCTTTCGACCCCGCCTCAATCCTCCCTTTATCCAGCCC
TCACTCCTTCTCTAGGCGCCGGCCGGATCAATGGCTTCAAGTTATCCATATGATGTGCCCGACTATGCCT
CACTTGGAGGACCCTCTGGATCCGGAATTCTCCGTCGACCCTGTGGAATGTGTGTCAGTTAGGGTGTGGA
AAGTCCCCAGGCTCCCCAGCAGGCAGAAGTATGCAAAGCATGCATCTCAATTAGTCAGCAACCAGGTGTG
GAAAGTCCCCAGGCTCCCCAGCAGGCAGAAGTATGCAAAGCATGCATCTCAATTAGTCAGCAACCATAGT
CCCGCCCCTAACTCCGCCCATCCCGCCCCTAACTCCGCCCAGTTCCGCCCATTCTCCGCCCCATGGCTGA
CTAATTTTTTTTATTTATGCAGAGGCCGAGGCCGCCTCGGCCTCTGAGCTATTCCAGAAGTAGTGAGGAG
GCTTTTTTGGAGGCCTAGGCTTTTGCAAAAAGCTTACCATGACCGAGTACAAGCCCACGGTGCGCCTCGC
CACCCGCGACGACGTCCCCAGGGCCGTACGCACCCTCGCCGCCGCGTTCGCCGACTACCCCGCCACGCGC
CACACCGTCGATCCGGACCGCCACATCGAGCGGGTCACCGAGCTGCAAGAACTCTTCCTCACGCGCGTCG
GGCTCGACATCGGCAAGGTGTGGGTCGCGGACGACGGCGCCGCGGTGGCGGTCTGGACCACGCCGGAGAG
CGTCGAAGCGGGGGCGGTGTTCGCCGAGATCGGCCCGCGCATGGCCGAGTTGAGCGGTTCCCGGCTGGCC
GCGCAGCAACAGATGGAAGGCCTCCTGGCGCCGCACCGGCCCAAGGAGCCCGCGTGGTTCCTGGCCACCG
TCGGCGTCTCGCCCGACCACCAGGGCAAGGGTCTGGGCAGCGCCGTCGTGCTCCCCGGAGTGGAGGCGGC
CGAGCGCGCCGGGGTGCCCGCCTTCCTGGAGACCTCCGCGCCCCGCAACCTCCCCTTCTACGAGCGGCTC
GGCTTCACCGTCACCGCCGACGTCGAGTGCCCGAAGGACCGCGCGACCTGGTGCATGACCCGCAAGCCCG
GTGCCTGACGCCCGCCCCACGACCCGCAGCGCCCGACCGAAAGGAGCGCACGACCCCATGCATCGATAAA
ATAAAAGATTTTATTTAGTCTCCAGAAAAAGGGGGGAATGAAAGACCCCACCTGTAGGTTTGGCAAGCTA
GCTTAAGTAACGCCATTTTGCAAGGCATGGAAAAATACATAACTGAGAATAGAGAAGTTCAGATCAAGGT
CAGGAACAGATGGAACAGCTGAATATGGGCCAAACAGGATATCTGTGGTAAGCAGTTCCTGCCCCGGCTC
AGGGCCAAGAACAGATGGAACAGCTGAATATGGGCCAAACAGGATATCTGTGGTAAGCAGTTCCTGCCCC
GGCTCAGGGCCAAGAACAGATGGTCCCCAGATGCGGTCCAGCCCTCAGCAGTTTCTAGAGAACCATCAGA
TGTTTCCAGGGTGCCCCAAGGACCTGAAATGACCCTGTGCCTTATTTGAACTAACCAATCAGTTCGCTTC
TCGCTTCTGTTCGCGCGCTTCTGCTCCCCGAGCTCAATAAAAGAGCCCACAACCCCTCACTCGGGGCGCC
AGTCCTCCGATTGACTGAGTCGCCCGGGTACCCGTGTATCCAATAAACCCTCTTGCAGTTGCATCCGACT
TGTGGTCTCGCTGTTCCTTGGGAGGGTCTCCTCTGAGTGATTGACTACCCGTCAGCGGGGGTCTTTCATT
TCCGACTTGTGGTCTCGCTGCCTTGGGAGGGTCTCCTCTGAGTGATTGACTACCCGTCAGCGGGGGTCTT
CACATGCAGCATGTATCAAAATTAATTTGGTTTTTTTTCTTAAGTATTTACATTAAATGGCCATAGTTGC
ATTAATGAATCGGCCAACGCGCGGGGAGAGGCGGTTTGCGTATTGGCGCTCTTCCGCTTCCTCGCTCACT
GACTCGCTGCGCTCGGTCGTTCGGCTGCGGCGAGCGGTATCAGCTCACTCAAAGGCGGTAATACGGTTAT
CCACAGAATCAGGGGATAACGCAGGAAAGAACATGTGAGCAAAAGGCCAGCAAAAGGCCAGGAACCGTAA
AAAGGCCGCGTTGCTGGCGTTTTTCCATAGGCTCCGCCCCCCTGACGAGCATCACAAAAATCGACGCTCA
AGTCAGAGGTGGCGAAACCCGACAGGACTATAAAGATACCAGGCGTTTCCCCCTGGAAGCTCCCTCGTGC
GCTCTCCTGTTCCGACCCTGCCGCTTACCGGATACCTGTCCGCCTTTCTCCCTTCGGGAAGCGTGGCGCT
TTCTCATAGCTCACGCTGTAGGTATCTCAGTTCGGTGTAGGTCGTTCGCTCCAAGCTGGGCTGTGTGCAC
GAACCCCCCGTTCAGCCCGACCGCTGCGCCTTATCCGGTAACTATCGTCTTGAGTCCAACCCGGTAAGAC
ACGACTTATCGCCACTGGCAGCAGCCACTGGTAACAGGATTAGCAGAGCGAGGTATGTAGGCGGTGCTAC
AGAGTTCTTGAAGTGGTGGCCTAACTACGGCTACACTAGAAGGACAGTATTTGGTATCTGCGCTCTGCTG
AAGCCAGTTACCTTCGGAAAAAGAGTTGGTAGCTCTTGATCCGGCAAACAAACCACCGCTGGTAGCGGTG
GTTTTTTTGTTTGCAAGCAGCAGATTACGCGCAGAAAAAAAGGATCTCAAGAAGATCCTTTGATCTTTTC
TACGGGGTCTGACGCTCAGTGGAACGAAAACTCACGTTAAGGGATTTTGGTCATGAGATTATCAAAAAGG
ATCTTCACCTAGATCCTTTTAAATTAAAAATGAAGTTTGCGGCCGCAAATCAATCTAAAGTATATATGAG
TAAACTTGGTCTGACAGTTACCAATGCTTAATCAGTGAGGCACCTATCTCAGCGATCTGTCTATTTCGTT
CATCCATAGTTGCCTGACTCCCCGTCGTGTAGATAACTACGATACGGGAGGGCTTACCATCTGGCCCCAG
TGCTGCAATGATACCGCGAGACCCACGCTCACCGGCTCCAGATTTATCAGCAATAAACCAGCCAGCCGGA
AGGGCCGAGCGCAGAAGTGGTCCTGCAACTTTATCCGCCTCCATCCAGTCTATTAATTGTTGCCGGGAAG
CTAGAGTAAGTAGTTCGCCAGTTAATAGTTTGCGCAACGTTGTTGCCATTGCTACAGGCATCGTGGTGTC
ACGCTCGTCGTTTGGTATGGCTTCATTCAGCTCCGGTTCCCAACGATCAAGGCGAGTTACATGATCCCCC
ATGTTGTGCAAAAAAGCGGTTAGCTCCTTCGGTCCTCCGATCGTTGTCAGAAGTAAGTTGGCCGCAGTGT
TATCACTCATGGTTATGGCAGCACTGCATAATTCTCTTACTGTCATGCCATCCGTAAGATGCTTTTCTGT
GACTGGTGAGTACTCAACCAAGTCATTCTGAGAATAGTGTATGCGGCGACCGAGTTGCTCTTGCCCGGCG
TCAACACGGGATAATACCGCGCCACATAGCAGAACTTTAAAAGTGCTCATCATTGGAAAACGTTCTTCGG
GGCGAAAACTCTCAAGGATCTTACCGCTGTTGAGATCCAGTTCGATGTAACCCACTCGTGCACCCAACTG
ATCTTCAGCATCTTTTACTTTCACCAGCGTTTCTGGGTGAGCAAAAACAGGAAGGCAAAATGCCGCAAAA
AAGGGAATAAGGGCGACACGGAAATGTTGAATACTCATACTCTTCCTTTTTCAATATTATTGAAGCATTT
ATCAGGGTTATTGTCTCATGAGCGGATACATATTTGAATGTATTTAGAAAAATAAACAAATAGGGGTTCC
GCGCACATTTCCCCGAAAAGTGCCAC
