>Addgene plasmid #14738 | pBABE HAII | addgene partial sequence | sequence record 21265 | 14738 with pBABE5'
TGGCTTCAGTTATCCATATGATGTGCCCGACTATGCCTCACTTGGAGGACCCTCTGGATCCGGAATTCTC
CGTCGACCCTGTGGAATGTGTGTCAGTTAGGGTGTGGAAAGTCCCCAGGCTCCCCAGCAGGCAGAAGTAT
GCAAAGCATGCATCTCAATTAGTCAGCAACCAGGTGTGGAAAGTCCCCAGGCTCCCCAGCAGGCAGAAGT
ATGCAAAGCATGCATCTCAATTAGTCAGCAACCATAGTCCCGCCCCTAACTCCGCCCATCCCGCCCCTAA
CTCCGCCCAGTTCCGCCCATTCTCCGCCCCATGGCTGACTAATTTTTTTTATTTATGCAGAGGCCGAGGC
CGCCTCGGCCTCTGAGCTATTCCAGAAGTAGTGAGGAGGCTTTTTTGGAGGCCTAGGCTTTTGCAAAAAG
CTTACCATGACCGAGTACAAGCCCACGGTGCGCCTCGCCACCCGCGACGACGTCCCCAGGGCCGTACGCA
CCCTCGCCGCCGCGTTCGCCGACTACCCCGCCACGCGCCACACCGTCGATCCGGACCGCCACATCGAGCG
GGTCACCGAGCTGCAAGAACTCTTCCTCACGCGCGTCGGGCTCG
